>Addgene plasmid #142792 | TFORF1370 | addgene full sequence | sequence record 395853 | Addgene NGS Result
TTAATGTAGTCTTATGCAATACTCTTGTAGTCTTGCAACATGGTAACGATGAGTTAGCAACATGCCTTAC
AAGGAGAGAAAAAGCACCGTGCATGCCGATTGGTGGAAGTAAGGTGGTACGATCGTGCCTTATTAGGAAG
GCAACAGACGGGTCTGACATGGATTGGACGAACCACTGAATTGCCGCATTGCAGAGATATTGTATTTAAG
TGCCTAGCTCGATACATAAACGGGTCTCTCTGGTTAGACCAGATCTGAGCCTGGGAGCTCTCTGGCTAAC
TAGGGAACCCACTGCTTAAGCCTCAATAAAGCTTGCCTTGAGTGCTTCAAGTAGTGTGTGCCCGTCTGTT
GTGTGACTCTGGTAACTAGAGATCCCTCAGACCCTTTTAGTCAGTGTGGAAAATCTCTAGCAGTGGCGCC
CGAACAGGGACTTGAAAGCGAAAGGGAAACCAGAGGAGCTCTCTCGACGCAGGACTCGGCTTGCTGAAGC
GCGCACGGCAAGAGGCGAGGGGCGGCGACTGGTGAGTACGCCAAAAATTTTGACTAGCGGAGGCTAGAAG
GAGAGAGATGGGTGCGAGAGCGTCAGTATTAAGCGGGGGAGAATTAGATCGCGATGGGAAAAAATTCGGT
TAAGGCCAGGGGGAAAGAAAAAATATAAATTAAAACATATAGTATGGGCAAGCAGGGAGCTAGAACGATT
CGCAGTTAATCCTGGCCTGTTAGAAACATCAGAAGGCTGTAGACAAATACTGGGACAGCTACAACCATCC
CTTCAGACAGGATCAGAAGAACTTAGATCATTATATAATACAGTAGCAACCCTCTATTGTGTGCATCAAA
GGATAGAGATAAAAGACACCAAGGAAGCTTTAGACAAGATAGAGGAAGAGCAAAACAAAAGTAAGACCAC
CGCACAGCAAGCGGCCGCTGATCTTCAGACCTGGAGGAGGAGATATGAGGGACAATTGGAGAAGTGAATT
ATATAAATATAAAGTAGTAAAAATTGAACCATTAGGAGTAGCACCCACCAAGGCAAAGAGAAGAGTGGTG
CAGAGAGAAAAAAGAGCAGTGGGAATAGGAGCTTTGTTCCTTGGGTTCTTGGGAGCAGCAGGAAGCACTA
TGGGCGCAGCGTCAATGACGCTGACGGTACAGGCCAGACAATTATTGTCTGGTATAGTGCAGCAGCAGAA
CAATTTGCTGAGGGCTATTGAGGCGCAACAGCATCTGTTGCAACTCACAGTCTGGGGCATCAAGCAGCTC
CAGGCAAGAATCCTGGCTGTGGAAAGATACCTAAAGGATCAACAGCTCCTGGGGATTTGGGGTTGCTCTG
GAAAACTCATTTGCACCACTGCTGTGCCTTGGAATGCTAGTTGGAGTAATAAATCTCTGGAACAGATTTG
GAATCACACGACCTGGATGGAGTGGGACAGAGAAATTAACAATTACACAAGCTTAATACACTCCTTAATT
GAAGAATCGCAAAACCAGCAAGAAAAGAATGAACAAGAATTATTGGAATTAGATAAATGGGCAAGTTTGT
GGAATTGGTTTAACATAACAAATTGGCTGTGGTATATAAAATTATTCATAATGATAGTAGGAGGCTTGGT
AGGTTTAAGAATAGTTTTTGCTGTACTTTCTATAGTGAATAGAGTTAGGCAGGGATATTCACCATTATCG
TTTCAGACCCACCTCCCAACCCCGAGGGGACCCATGCATTGCATCTCAATTAGTCAGCAACCAGGTGTGG
AAAGTCCCCAGGCTCCCCAGCAGGCAGAAGTATGCAAAGCATGCGTCTCAATTAGTCAGCAACCATAGTC
CCGCCCCTAACTCCGCCCATCCCGCCCCTAACTCCGCCCAGTTCCGCCCATTCTCCGCCCCATGGCTGAC
TAATTTTTTTTATTTATGCAGAGGCCGAGGCCGCCTCGGCCTCTGAGCTATTCCAGAAGTAGTGAGGAGG
CTTTTTTGGAGGCCTAGGCTTTTGCAAAAAGCTTTCTAGAGGTACCACCGGAGCTTACCATGACCGAGTA
CAAGCCCACGGTGCGCCTCGCCACCCGCGACGACGTCCCCAGGGCCGTACGCACCCTCGCCGCCGCGTTC
GCCGACTACCCCGCCACGCGCCACACCGTCGATCCGGACCGCCACATCGAGCGGGTCACCGAGCTGCAAG
AACTCTTCCTCACGCGCGTCGGGCTCGACATCGGCAAGGTGTGGGTCGCGGACGACGGCGCCGCCGTGGC
GGTCTGGACCACGCCGGAGAGCGTCGAAGCGGGGGCGGTGTTCGCCGAGATCGGCCCGCGCATGGCCGAG
TTGAGCGGTTCCCGGCTGGCCGCGCAGCAACAGATGGAAGGCCTCCTGGCGCCGCACCGGCCCAAGGAGC
CCGCGTGGTTCCTGGCCACCGTCGGCGTCTCGCCCGACCACCAGGGCAAGGGTCTGGGCAGCGCCGTCGT
GCTCCCCGGAGTGGAGGCGGCCGAGCGCGCCGGGGTGCCCGCCTTCCTGGAGACCTCCGCGCCCCGCAAC
CTCCCCTTCTACGAGCGGCTCGGCTTCACCGTCACCGCCGACGTCGAGGTGCCCGAAGGACCGCGCACCT
GGTGCATGACCCGCAAGCCCGGTGCCAGTTAACGAATTCTAGATCTTGAGACAAATGGCAGTATTCATCC
ACAATTTTAAAAGAAAAGGGGGGATTGGGGGGTACAGTGCAGGGGAAAGAATAGTAGACATAATAGCAAC
AGACATACAAACTAAAGAATTACAAAAACAAATTACAAAAATTCAAAATTTTCGGGTTTATTACAGGGAC
AGCAGAGATCCACTTTGGCGCCGGCTCGAGGCCTGCAGGTGCAAAGATGGATAAAGTTTTAAACAGAGAG
GAATCTTTGCAGCTAATGGACCTTCTAGGTCTTGAAAGGAGTGGGAATTGGCTCCGGTGCCCGTCAGTGG
GCAGAGCGCACATCGCCCACAGTCCCCGAGAAGTTGGGGGGAGGGGTCGGCAATTGAACCGGTGCCTAGA
GAAGGTGGCGCGGGGTAAACTGGGAAAGTGATGTCGTGTACTGGCTCCGCCTTTTTCCCGAGGGTGGGGG
AGAACCGTATATAAGTGCAGTAGTCGCCGTGAACGTTCTTTTTCGCAACGGGTTTGCCGCCAGAACACAG
GTAAGTGCCGTGTGTGGTTCCCGCGGGCCTGGCCTCTTTACGGGTTATGGCCCTTGCGTGCCTTGAATTA
CTTCCACCTGGCTGCAGTACGTGATTCTTGATCCCGAGCTTCGGGTTGGAAGTGGGTGGGAGAGTTCGAG
GCCTTGCGCTTAAGGAGCCCCTTCGCCTCGTGCTTGAGTTGAGGCCTGGCCTGGGCGCTGGGGCCGCCGC
GTGCGAATCTGGTGGCACCTTCGCGCCTGTCTCGCTGCTTTCGATAAGTCTCTAGCCATTTAAAATTTTT
GATGACCTGCTGCGACGCTTTTTTTCTGGCAAGATAGTCTTGTAAATGCGGGCCAAGATCTGCACACTGG
TATTTCGGTTTTTGGGGCCGCGGGCGGCGACGGGGCCCGTGCGTCCCAGCGCACATGTTCGGCGAGGCGG
GGCCTGCGAGCGCGGCCACCGAGAATCGGACGGGGGTAGTCTCAAGCTGGCCGGCCTGCTCTGGTGCCTG
GCCTCGCGCCGCCGTGTATCGCCCCGCCCTGGGCGGCAAGGCTGGCCCGGTCGGCACCAGTTGCGTGAGC
GGAAAGATGGCCGCTTCCCGGCCCTGCTGCAGGGAGCTCAAAATGGAGGACGCGGCGCTCGGGAGAGCGG
GCGGGTGAGTCACCCACACAAAGGAAAAGGGCCTTTCCGTCCTCAGCCGTCGCTTCATGTGACTCCACGG
AGTACCGGGCGCCGTCCAGGCACCTCGATTAGTTCTCGAGCTTTTGGAGTACGTCGTCTTTAGGTTGGGG
GGAGGGGTTTTATGCGATGGAGTTTCCCCACACTGAGTGGGTGGAGACTGAAGTTAGGCCAGCTTGGCAC
TTGATGTAATTCTCCTTGGAATTTGCCCTTTTTGAGTTTGGATCTTGGTTCATTCTCAAGCCTCAGACAG
TGGTTCAAAGTTTTTTTCTTCCATTTCAGGTGTCGTGAGGCTAGCACCGCCACCATGGAACTCTTAACAT
TCAGGGATGTGGCCATAGAATTCTCTCCAGAAGAGTGGAAATGCCTGGACCCTGACCAGCAGAATTTGTA
TAGAGATGTGATGTTGGAGAACTACAGGAACCTGGTCTCCCTGGGTGTTGCTATCTCTAACCCAGACCTG
GTCACCTGTCTGGAGCAAAGAAAAGAGCCCTACAATGTGAAGATACATAAGATCGTAGCCAGACCCCCAG
CTATGTGTTCTCATTTCACCCAAGACCATTGGCCAGTGCAGGGCATAGAAGATTCATTCCACAAACTTAT
ACTGAGAAGATATGAGAAATGTGGACATGATAATTTACAATTAAGAAAAGGCTGTAAAAGTTTGAATGAG
TGTAAGTTGCAGAAAGGAGGTTATAATGAATTTAATGAATGCTTGTCAACTACCCAGAGCAAAATACTTC
AGTGTAAAGCAAGTGTCAAAGTTGTTAGTAAATTTTCAAATTCAAACAAACGTAAGACAAGACATACTGG
AGAGAAACACTTTAAAGAATGTGGCAAATCATTTCAGAAGTTTTCACACCTAACTCAACATAAGGTAATT
CATGCTGGAGAGAAACCCTACACTTGTGAAGAATGTGGCAAAGCCTTTAAATGGTCTTTAATATTTAATG
AACATAAGAGAATTCATACTGGAGAGAAACCTTTTACTTGTGAAGAATGTGGCAGCATCTTTACCACATC
CTCACACTTTGCTAAGCATAAAATAATTCATACTGGAGAAAAACCCTATAAATGTGAAGAATGTGGCAAA
GCCTTTAATAGGTTCACAACCCTTACTAAACATAAGAGAATTCATGCTGGAGAGAAACCCATCACATGTG
AAGAATGTAGGAAAATCTTTACCTCATCCTCAAACTTTGCCAAACATAAGCGAATTCATACTGGAGAGAA
ACCCTACAAATGTGAAGAATGTGGCAAAGCCTTTAATAGGTCCACAACCCTTACTAAACATAAGAGAATT
CATACTGGAGAGAAACCCTACACATGTGAAGAATGTGGCAAAGCTTTTAGACAGTCCTCAAAACTGAATG
AACATAAGAAAGTTCATACTGGAGAGCGGCCCTACAAATGTGATGAATGTGGCAAAGCCTTTGGACGGTC
CAGGGTCCTGAATGAACATAAAAAAATTCATACTGGAGAGAAACCCTACAAATGTGAAGAATGTGGCAAA
GCCTTTAGACGGTCCACAGATCGGAGTCAACATAAGAAAATTCATAGTGCAGATAAACCCTACAAATGTA
AAGAATGTGACAAAGCCTTTAAACAATTTTCGCTCCTGAGTCAACATAAGAAAATTCATACTGTAGATAA
ACCCTACAAATGTAAAGATTGTGACAAAGCCTTTAAACGGTTCTCACACCTGAATAAACATAAGAAAATT
CATACTTAGTAATGAACTAGTCCGTAACTTGAAAGTATTTCGATTTCTTGGCTTTATATATCTTGTGGAA
AGGACGACGGTATTGCCATTACCGATCCTATACGCGTTAAGTCGACAATCAACCTCTGGATTACAAAATT
TGTGAAAGATTGACTGGTATTCTTAACTATGTTGCTCCTTTTACGCTATGTGGATACGCTGCTTTAATGC
CTTTGTATCATGCTATTGCTTCCCGTATGGCTTTCATTTTCTCCTCCTTGTATAAATCCTGGTTGCTGTC
TCTTTATGAGGAGTTGTGGCCCGTTGTCAGGCAACGTGGCGTGGTGTGCACTGTGTTTGCTGACGCAACC
CCCACTGGTTGGGGCATTGCCACCACCTGTCAGCTCCTTTCCGGGACTTTCGCTTTCCCCCTCCCTATTG
CCACGGCGGAACTCATCGCCGCCTGCCTTGCCCGCTGCTGGACAGGGGCTCGGCTGTTGGGCACTGACAA
TTCCGTGGTGTTGTCGGGGAAATCATCGTCCTTTCCTTGGCTGCTCGCCTGTGTTGCCACCTGGATTCTG
CGCGGGACGTCCTTCTGCTACGTCCCTTCGGCCCTCAATCCAGCGGACCTTCCTTCCCGCGGCCTGCTGC
CGGCTCTGCGGCCTCTTCCGCGTCTTCGCCTTCGCCCTCAGACGAGTCGGATCTCCCTTTGGGCCGCCTC
CCCGCGTCGACTTTAAGACCAATGACTTACAAGGCAGCTGTAGATCTTAGCCACTTTTTAAAAGAAAAGG
GGGGACTGGAAGGGCTAATTCACTCCCAACGAAGACAAGATCTGCTTTTTGCTTGTACTGGGTCTCTCTG
GTTAGACCAGATCTGAGCCTGGGAGCTCTCTGGCTAACTAGGGAACCCACTGCTTAAGCCTCAATAAAGC
TTGCCTTGAGTGCTTCAAGTAGTGTGTGCCCGTCTGTTGTGTGACTCTGGTAACTAGAGATCCCTCAGAC
CCTTTTAGTCAGTGTGGAAAATCTCTAGCAGTACGTATAGTAGTTCATGTCATCTTATTATTCAGTATTT
ATAACTTGCAAAGAAATGAATATCAGAGAGTGAGAGGAACTTGTTTATTGCAGCTTATAATGGTTACAAA
TAAAGCAATAGCATCACAAATTTCACAAATAAAGCATTTTTTTCACTGCATTCTAGTTGTGGTTTGTCCA
AACTCATCAATGTATCTTATCATGTCTGGCTCTAGCTATCCCGCCCCTAACTCCGCCCATCCCGCCCCTA
ACTCCGCCCAGTTCCGCCCATTCTCCGCCCCATGGCTGACTAATTTTTTTTATTTATGCAGAGGCCGAGG
CCGCCTCGGCCTCTGAGCTATTCCAGAAGTAGTGAGGAGGCTTTTTTGGAGGCCTAGGGACGTACCCAAT
TCGCCCTATAGTGAGTCGTATTACGCGCGCTCACTGGCCGTCGTTTTACAACGTCGTGACTGGGAAAACC
CTGGCGTTACCCAACTTAATCGCCTTGCAGCACATCCCCCTTTCGCCAGCTGGCGTAATAGCGAAGAGGC
CCGCACCGATCGCCCTTCCCAACAGTTGCGCAGCCTGAATGGCGAATGGG
[124 nt withheld, positions 7121-7244]
C
[91 nt withheld, positions 7246-7336]
A
[49 nt withheld, positions 7338-7386]
CCTTTGACGTTGGAGTCCACGTTCTTT
[37 nt withheld, positions 7414-7450]
ACCCTATCTCGGTCTATTCTTTTGATTTATAAGGGATTTTGCCGATTTCGGCCTATTGGTTAAAAAATGA
GCTGATTTAACAAAAATTTAACGCGAATTTTAACAAAATATTAACGCTTACAATTTAGGTGGCACTTTTC
GGGGAAATGTGCGCGGAACCCCTATTTGTTTATTTTTCTAAATACATTCAAATATGTATCCGCTCATGAG
ACAATAACCCTGATAAATGCTTCAATAATATTGAAAAAGGAAGAGTATGAGTATTCAACATTTCCGTGTC
GCCCTTATTCCCTTTTTTGCGGCATTTTGCCTTCCTGTTTTTGCTCACCCAGAAACGCTGGTGAAAGTAA
AAGATGCTGAAGATCAGTTGGGTGCACGAGTGGGTTACATCGAACTGGATCTCAACAGCGGTAAGATCCT
TGAGAGTTTTCGCCCCGAAGAACGTTTTCCAATGATGAGCACTTTTAAAGTTCTGCTATGTGGCGCGGTA
TTATCCCGTATTGACGCCGGGCAAGAGCAACTCGGTCGCCGCATACACTATTCTCAGAATGACTTGGTTG
AGTACTCACCAGTCACAGAAAAGCATCTTACGGATGGCATGACAGTAAGAGAATTATGCAGTGCTGCCAT
AACCATGAGTGATAACACTGCGGCCAACTTACTTCTGACAACGATCGGAGGACCGAAGGAGCTAACCGCT
TTTTTGCACAACATGGGGGATCATGTAACTCGCCTTGATCGTTGGGAACCGGAGCTGAATGAAGCCATAC
CAAACGACGAGCGTGACACCACGATGCCTGTAGCAATGGCAACAACGTTGCGCAAACTATTAACTGGCGA
ACTACTTACTCTAGCTTCCCGGCAACAATTAATAGACTGGATGGAGGCGGATAAAGTTGCAGGACCACTT
CTGCGCTCGGCCCTTCCGGCTGGCTGGTTTATTGCTGATAAATCTGGAGCCGGTGAGCGTGGGTCTCGCG
GTATCATTGCAGCACTGGGGCCAGATGGTAAGCCCTCCCGTATCGTAGTTATCTACACGACGGGGAGTCA
GGCAACTATGGATGAACGAAATAGACAGATCGCTGAGATAGGTGCCTCACTGATTAAGCATTGGTAACTG
TCAGACCAAGTTTACTCATATATACTTTAGATTGATTTAAAACTTCATTTTTAATTTAAAAGGATCTAGG
TGAAGATCCTTTTTGATAATCTCATGACCAAAATCCCTTAACGTGAGTTTTCGTTCCACTGAGCGTCAGA
CCCCGTAGAAAAGATCAAAGGATCTTCTTGAGATCCTTTTTTTCTGCGCGTAATCTGCTGCTTGCAAACA
AAAAAACCACCGCTACCAGCGGTGGTTTGTTTGCCGGATCAAGAGCTACCAACTCTTTTTCCGAAGGTAA
CTGGCTTCAGCAGAGCGCAGATACCAAATACTGTTCTTCTAGTGTAGCCGTAGTTAGGCCACCACTTCAA
GAACTCTGTAGCACCGCCTACATACCTCGCTCTGCTAATCCTGTTACCAGTGGCTGCTGCCAGTGGCGAT
AAGTCGTGTCTTACCGGGTTGGACTCAAGACGATAGTTACCGGATAAGGCGCAGCGGTCGGGCTGAACGG
GGGGTTCGTGCACACAGCCCAGCTTGGAGCGAACGACCTACACCGAACTGAGATACCTACAGCGTGAGCT
ATGAGAAAGCGCCACGCTTCCCGAAGGGAGAAAGGCGGACAGGTATCCGGTAAGCGGCAGGGTCGGAACA
GGAGAGCGCACGAGGGAGCTTCCAGGGGGAAACGCCTGGTATCTTTATAGTCCTGTCGGGTTTCGCCACC
TCTGACTTGAGCGTCGATTTTTGTGATGCTCGTCAGGGGGGCGGAGCCTATGGAAAAACGCCAGCAACGC
GGCCTTTTTACGGTTCCTGGCCTTTTGCTGGCCTTTTGCTCACATGTTCTTTCCTGCGTTATCCCCTGAT
TCTGTGGATAACCGTATTACCGCCTTTGAGTGAGCTGATACCGCTCGCCGCAGCCGAACGACCGAGCGCA
GCGAGTCAGTGAGCGAGGAAGCGGAAGAGCGCCCAATACGCAAACCGCCTCTCCCCGCGCGTTGGCCGAT
TCATTAATGCAGCTGGCACGACAGGTTTCCCGACTGGAAAGCGGGCAGTGAGCGCAACGCAATTAATGTG
AGTTAGCTCACTCATTAGGCACCCCAGGCTTTACACTTTATGCTTCCGGCTCGTATGTTGTGTGGAATTG
TGAGCGGATAACAATTTCACACAGGAAACAGCTATGACCATGATTACGCCAAGCGCGCAATTAACCCTCA
CTAAAGGGAACAAAAGCTGGAGCTGCAAGC
Features (pLannotate 1.2.2; 32 found; start..end, strand, type, name):
      5..231     +  promoter       RSV promoter: Rous sarcoma virus enhancer/promoter
    232..412     +  LTR            5' LTR (truncated): truncated 5' long terminal repeat (LTR) from HIV-1
    459..584     +  misc_feature   HIV-1 Ψ: packaging signal of human immunodeficiency virus type 1
    568..931     +  CDS            HIV-1 gag (fragment): gag protein from human immunodeficiency virus 1; gag
   1077..1310    +  misc_feature   RRE: The Rev response element (RRE) of HIV-1 allows for Rev-dependent mRNA export from the nucleus to the cytoplasm.
   1687..1713    +  CDS            Rev (fragment): human immunodeficiency virus 1 (HIV-1) Rev protein; rev; enhances nuclear export of unspliced and incompletely spliced viral mRNAs
   1720..1743    +  promoter       SV40 promoter (fragment): SV40 early promoter
   1744..1815    +  promoter       SV40 promoter (fragment): SV40 enhancer and early promoter
   1839..1974    +  rep_origin     SV40 ori: SV40 origin of replication
   2020..2616    +  CDS            PuroR (fragment): puromycin N-acetyltransferase; pac from Streptomyces; confers resistance to puromycin
   2665..2782    +  misc_feature   cPPT/CTS: central polypurine tract and central termination sequence of HIV-1
   2847..2913    +  CDS            small t antigen (fragment): SV40 (simian virus 40) small t antigen
   2920..4098    +  promoter       EF-1α promoter: strong constitutive promoter for human elongation factor EF-1α
   4115..4459    +  CDS            ZNF720 (fragment): ZN720_HUMAN - Experimental evidence at protein level: Swiss-Prot protein existence level 1. From Homo sapiens (Human).
   4472..4627    +  CDS            ZNF493 (fragment): ZN493_HUMAN - Experimental evidence at protein level: Swiss-Prot protein existence level 1. May be involved in transcriptional regulation. From Homo sapiens (Human).
   5552..5605    +  promoter       U6 promoter (fragment): RNA polymerase III promoter for human U6 snRNA
   5647..6235    +  misc_feature   WPRE: woodchuck hepatitis virus posttranscriptional regulatory element
   6286..6305    +  misc_feature   cPPT/CTS (fragment): central polypurine tract and central termination sequence of HIV-1
   6307..6540    +  LTR            3' LTR (ΔU3): self-inactivating 3' long terminal repeat (LTR) from HIV-1
   6618..6739    +  polyA_signal   SV40 poly(A) signal: SV40 polyadenylation signal
   6779..6914    +  rep_origin     SV40 ori: SV40 origin of replication
   6935..6953    -  promoter       T7 promoter: promoter for bacteriophage T7 RNA polymerase
   6961..7116    +  CDS            lacZα (fragment): LacZα fragment of β-galactosidase; lacZ fragment
   7121..7549    +  rep_origin     f1 ori (sequence partly withheld): f1 bacteriophage origin of replication; arrow indicates direction of (+) strand synthesis
   7602..7706    +  promoter       AmpR promoter: bla
   7707..8567    +  CDS            AmpR: β-lactamase; bla; confers resistance to ampicillin, carbenicillin, and related antibiotics
   8738..9326    +  rep_origin     ori: high-copy-number ColE1/pMB1/pBR322/pUC origin of replication
   9509..9601    +  CDS            lacI (fragment): lac repressor; lacI; The lac repressor binds to the lac operator to inhibit transcription in E. coli. This inhibition can be relieved by adding lactose or isopropyl-β-D-thiogalactopyranoside (IPTG).
   9614..9635    +  protein_bind   CAP binding site: CAP binding activates transcription in the presence of cAMP. E. coli catabolite activator protein
   9650..9680    +  promoter       lac promoter: promoter for the E. coli lac operon
   9688..9704    +  protein_bind   lac operator: The lac repressor binds to the lac operator to inhibit transcription in E. coli. This inhibition can be relieved by adding lactose or isopropyl-β-D-thiogalactopyranoside (IPTG). lac repressor encoded by lacI
   9749..9767    +  promoter       T3 promoter: promoter for bacteriophage T3 RNA polymerase
