[The description below was written by a language model from this plasmid's Addgene catalogue record and pLannotate feature annotations shown in this document.]
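Description:
TFORF1370 is a lentiviral mammalian expression plasmid built on the pLX_TRC317 backbone and carrying the human zinc finger transcription factor ZNF141 as a synthesized open reading frame of about 1.5 kb, for a total of roughly 9.8 kb. It belongs to a barcoded transcription factor ORF collection: each clone carries a unique 24-bp barcode so that the overexpressed factor can be identified in pooled screens, such as those used to map factors that drive directed differentiation. The barcode itself is not annotated in the feature table. In bacteria the plasmid is maintained through a high-copy ColE1/pUC-type origin with ampicillin resistance (AmpR), and an f1 origin is also present. The depositor notes that recombination can occur and that several colonies should be checked.

The viral portion has a third-generation layout. An RSV promoter drives a truncated HIV-1 5' LTR, followed by the Ψ packaging signal, a gag fragment, the RRE for Rev-dependent export of the genomic RNA, and a cPPT/CTS element. A self-inactivating ΔU3 3' LTR closes the transfer cassette. Within it, an SV40 promoter/origin segment precedes the puromycin N-acetyltransferase gene, allowing selection of transduced cells. Downstream, the EF-1α promoter sits immediately before the ORF region. The automated annotation labels the start of this region as fragments of ZNF720 and ZNF493. These are most likely homology hits from related KRAB zinc finger proteins rather than separate inserts, since position and size match the recorded ZNF141 insert. A WPRE follows the ORF to enhance transcript expression. The short U6 promoter, small t antigen, lacZα and lacI hits appear to be backbone remnants.
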