Addgene plasmid #142792: TFORF1370
Purpose: Lentiviral vector for overexpressing transcription factor ORFs with unique 24-bp barcodes. Barcodes facilitate identification of transcription factors in pooled screens.
Depositing lab: Feng Zhang. Depositing organization: Broad Institute. Publication: A transcription factor atlas of directed differentiation. Joung J, Ma S, Tay T, Geiger-Schuller KR, Kirchgatterer PC, Verdine VK, Guo B, Arias-Garcia MA, Allen WE, Singh A, Kuksenko O, Abudayyeh OO, Gootenberg JS, Fu Z, Macrae RK, Buenrostro JD, Regev A, Zhang F. Cell. 2023 Jan 5;186(1):209-229.e26. doi: 10.1016/j.cell.2022.11.026. PubMed 36608654.
Backbone
  Vector backbone: pLX_TRC317
  Backbone manufacturer: Broad Institute Genetic Perturbation Platform
  Backbone size w/o insert (bp): 8264
  Vector type: Mammalian Expression, Lentiviral
  Selectable markers: Puromycin
Growth in bacteria
  Bacterial resistance: Ampicillin, 100 μg/mL
  Growth temperature: 37°C
  Growth strain: NEB Stable
  Copy number: High Copy
Gene/Insert
  Gene/Insert name: ZNF141
  Species: H. sapiens (human)
  Insert size (bp): 1526
  Entrez Gene: ZNF141 (a.k.a. D4S90, pHZ-44)
  Promoter: EF1a
  Cloning method: Unknown
  Sequencing primers: 5′ GGGTGGAGACTGAAGTTAGGCCAG; 3′ CACATAGCGTAAAAGGAGCAACATAG
Terms and licenses: Academic/Nonprofit Terms; Industry Terms: Not Available to Industry
Depositor comments: NM_003441,ENST00000240499 . The transcription factor ORF portion of this plasmid was synthesized by Genewiz. Please test multiple small colonies in case of plasmid recombination. To make this collection available in a timely manner, a portion of this collection was not fully sequenced by Addgene. If an Addgene verified full plasmid sequence is not available, please contact us prior to placing an order to request the full sequence.
How to cite: TFORF1370 was a gift from Feng Zhang (Addgene plasmid # 142792 ; http://n2t.net/addgene:142792 ; RRID:Addgene_142792)
