>Addgene plasmid #142792 | TFORF1370 | depositor partial sequence | sequence record 280514 | Insert
ACCGCCACCATGGAACTCTTAACATTCAGGGATGTGGCCATAGAATTCTCTCCAGAAGAGTGGAAATGCC
TGGACCCTGACCAGCAGAATTTGTATAGAGATGTGATGTTGGAGAACTACAGGAACCTGGTCTCCCTGGG
TGTTGCTATCTCTAACCCAGACCTGGTCACCTGTCTGGAGCAAAGAAAAGAGCCCTACAATGTGAAGATA
CATAAGATCGTAGCCAGACCCCCAGCTATGTGTTCTCATTTCACCCAAGACCATTGGCCAGTGCAGGGCA
TAGAAGATTCATTCCACAAACTTATACTGAGAAGATATGAGAAATGTGGACATGATAATTTACAATTAAG
AAAAGGCTGTAAAAGTTTGAATGAGTGTAAGTTGCAGAAAGGAGGTTATAATGAATTTAATGAATGCTTG
TCAACTACCCAGAGCAAAATACTTCAGTGTAAAGCAAGTGTCAAAGTTGTTAGTAAATTTTCAAATTCAA
ACAAACGTAAGACAAGACATACTGGAGAGAAACACTTTAAAGAATGTGGCAAATCATTTCAGAAGTTTTC
ACACCTAACTCAACATAAGGTAATTCATGCTGGAGAGAAACCCTACACTTGTGAAGAATGTGGCAAAGCC
TTTAAATGGTCTTTAATATTTAATGAACATAAGAGAATTCATACTGGAGAGAAACCTTTTACTTGTGAAG
AATGTGGCAGCATCTTTACCACATCCTCACACTTTGCTAAGCATAAAATAATTCATACTGGAGAAAAACC
CTATAAATGTGAAGAATGTGGCAAAGCCTTTAATAGGTTCACAACCCTTACTAAACATAAGAGAATTCAT
GCTGGAGAGAAACCCATCACATGTGAAGAATGTAGGAAAATCTTTACCTCATCCTCAAACTTTGCCAAAC
ATAAGCGAATTCATACTGGAGAGAAACCCTACAAATGTGAAGAATGTGGCAAAGCCTTTAATAGGTCCAC
AACCCTTACTAAACATAAGAGAATTCATACTGGAGAGAAACCCTACACATGTGAAGAATGTGGCAAAGCT
TTTAGACAGTCCTCAAAACTGAATGAACATAAGAAAGTTCATACTGGAGAGCGGCCCTACAAATGTGATG
AATGTGGCAAAGCCTTTGGACGGTCCAGGGTCCTGAATGAACATAAAAAAATTCATACTGGAGAGAAACC
CTACAAATGTGAAGAATGTGGCAAAGCCTTTAGACGGTCCACAGATCGGAGTCAACATAAGAAAATTCAT
AGTGCAGATAAACCCTACAAATGTAAAGAATGTGACAAAGCCTTTAAACAATTTTCGCTCCTGAGTCAAC
ATAAGAAAATTCATACTGTAGATAAACCCTACAAATGTAAAGATTGTGACAAAGCCTTTAAACGGTTCTC
ACACCTGAATAAACATAAGAAAATTCATACTTAGTAATGAACTAGTCCGTAACTTGAAAGTATTTCGATT
TCTTGGCTTTATATATCTTGTGGAAAGGACGACGGTATTGCCATTACCGATCCTAT
