>Addgene plasmid #142792 | TFORF1370 | depositor partial sequence | sequence record 280515 | Barcode
CGGTATTGCCATTACCGATCCTAT
